>Addgene plasmid #118812 | pHBS1397 [IBB-GFP-mCherry3E]-[BFP-P2A-TDP43 W385G] | addgene full sequence | sequence record 231277 | Addgene NGS Result
TCGAGTAGTTATTAATAGTAATCAATTACGGGGTCATTAGTTCATAGCCCATATATGGAGTTCCGCGTTA
CATAACTTACGGTAAATGGCCCGCCTGGCTGACCGCCCAACGACCCCCGCCCATTGACGTCAATAATGAC
GTATGTTCCCATAGTAACGCCAATAGGGACTTTCCATTGACGTCAATGGGTGGAGTATTTACGGTAAACT
GCCCACTTGGCAGTACATCAAGTGTATCATATGCCAAGTACGCCCCCTATTGACGTCAATGACGGTAAAT
GGCCCGCCTGGCATTATGCCCAGTACATGACCTTATGGGACTTTCCTACTTGGCAGTACATCTACGTATT
AGTCATCGCTATTACCATGGTGATGCGGTTTTGGCAGTACATCAATGGGCGTGGATAGCGGTTTGACTCA
CGGGGATTTCCAAGTCTCCACCCCATTGACGTCAATGGGAGTTTGTTTTGGCACCAAAATCAACGGGACT
TTCCAAAATGTCGTAACAACTCCGCCCCATTGACGCAAATGGGCGGTAGGCGTGTACGGTGGGAGGTCTA
TATAAGCAGAGCTGGTTTAGTGAACCGTCAGATCCGCTAGGGATCCTCTAGTCAGCTGACGCGTTACCAC
CGGTGCCACCATGGGAAGCGAGCTGATTAAGGAGAACATGCACATGAAGCTGTACATGGAGGGCACCGTG
GACAACCATCACTTCAAGTGCACATCCGAGGGCGAAGGCAAGCCCTACGAGGGCACCCAGACCATGAGAA
TCAAGGTGGTCGAGGGCGGCCCTCTCCCCTTCGCCTTCGACATCCTGGCTACTAGCTTCCTCTACGGCAG
CAAGACCTTCATCAACCACACCCAGGGCATCCCCGACTTCTTCAAGCAGTCCTTCCCTGAGGGCTTCACA
TGGGAGAGAGTCACCACATACGAAGACGGGGGCGTGCTGACCGCTACCCAGGACACCAGCCTCCAGGACG
GCTGCCTCATCTACAACGTCAAGATCAGAGGGGTGAACTTCACATCCAACGGCCCTGTGATGCAGAAGAA
AACACTCGGCTGGGAGGCCTTCACCGAGACGCTGTACCCCGCTGACGGCGGCCTGGAAGGCAGAAACGAC
ATGGCCCTGAAGCTCGTGGGCGGGAGCCATCTGATCGCAAACGCCAAGACCACATATAGATCCAAGAAAC
CCGCTAAGAACCTCAAGATGCCTGGCGTCTACTATGTGGACTACAGACTGGAAAGAATCAAGGAGGCCAA
CAACGAGACCTACGTCGAGCAGCACGAGGTGGCAGTGGCCAGATACTGCGACCTCCCTAGCAAACTGGGG
CACAAGCTTAATTCCGGACTCAGATCTCGAGCTCAAGCTTCGAATTCTGCAGTCGACGGTACCGCGGGCC
CGGGATCCACCGGATCTAGAGGAGGAAGCGGAGCTACTAACTTCAGCCTGCTGAAGCAGGCTGGAGACGT
GGAGGAGAACCCTGGACCTATGTCTGAATATATTCGGGTAACCGAAGATGAGAACGATGAGCCCATTGAA
ATACCATCGGAAGACGATGGGACGGTGCTGCTCTCCACGGTTACAGCCCAGTTTCCAGGGGCGTGTGGGC
TTCGCTACAGGAATCCAGTGTCTCAGTGTATGAGAGGTGTCCGGCTGGTAGAAGGAATTCTGCATGCCCC
AGATGCTGGCTGGGGAAATCTGGTGTATGTTGTCAACTATCCAAAAGATAACAAAAGAAAAATGGATGAG
ACAGATGCTTCATCAGCAGTGAAAGTGAAAAGAGCAGTCCAGAAAACATCCGATTTAATAGTGTTGGGTC
TCCCATGGAAAACAACCGAACAGGACCTGAAAGAGTATTTTAGTACCTTTGGAGAAGTTCTTATGGTGCA
GGTCAAGAAAGATCTTAAGACTGGTCATTCAAAGGGGTTTGGCTTTGTTCGTTTTACGGAATATGAAACA
CAAGTGAAAGTAATGTCACAGCGACATATGATAGATGGACGATGGTGTGACTGCAAACTTCCTAATTCTA
AGCAAAGCCAAGATGAGCCTTTGAGAAGCAGAAAAGTGTTTGTGGGGCGCTGTACAGAGGACATGACTGA
GGATGAGCTGCGGGAGTTCTTCTCTCAGTACGGGGATGTGATGGATGTCTTCATCCCCAAGCCATTCAGG
GCCTTTGCCTTTGTTACATTTGCAGATGATCAGATTGCGCAGTCTCTTTGTGGAGAGGACTTGATCATTA
AAGGAATCAGCGTTCATATATCCAATGCCGAACCTAAGCACAATAGCAATAGACAGTTAGAAAGAAGTGG
AAGATTTGGTGGTAATCCAGGTGGCTTTGGGAATCAGGGTGGATTTGGTAATAGCAGAGGGGGTGGAGCT
GGTTTGGGAAACAATCAAGGTAGTAATATGGGTGGTGGGATGAACTTTGGTGCGTTCAGCATTAATCCAG
CCATGATGGCTGCCGCCCAGGCAGCACTACAGAGCAGTTGGGGTATGATGGGCATGTTAGCCAGCCAGCA
GAACCAGTCAGGCCCATCGGGTAATAACCAAAACCAAGGCAACATGCAGAGGGAGCCAAACCAGGCCTTC
GGTTCTGGAAATAACTCTTATAGTGGCTCTAATTCTGGTGCAGCAATTGGTGGGGGATCAGCATCCAATG
CAGGGTCGGGCAGTGGTTTTAATGGAGGCTTTGGCTCAAGCATGGATTCTAAGTCTTCTGGCTGGGGAAT
GTAGACCCAGCTTTCTTGTACAAAGTGGTTGATCCTCTACTAGTAAGCTTGCATGCGATATCTCTAGAGC
TGAGAACTTCAGGGTGAGTTTGGGGACCCTTGATTGTTCTTTCTTTTTCGCTATTGTAAAATTCATGTTA
TATGGAGGGGGCAAAGTTTTCAGGGTGTTGTTTAGAATGGGAAGATGTCCCTTGTATCACCATGGACCCT
CATGATAATTTTGTTTCTTTCACTTTCTACTCTGTTGACAACCATTGTCTCCTCTTATTTTCTTTTCATT
TTCTGTAACTTTTTCGTTAAACTTTAGCTTGCATTTGTAACGAATTTTTAAATTCACTTTTGTTTATTTG
TCAGATTGTAAGTACTTTCTCTAATCACTTTTTTTTCAAGGCAATCAGGGTATATTATATTGTACTTCAG
CACAGTTTTAGAGAACAATTGTTATAATTAAATGATAAGGTAGAATATTTCTGCATATAAATTCTGGCTG
GCGTGGAAATATTCTTATTGGTAGAAACAACTACACCCTGGTCATCATCCTGCCTTTCTCTTTATGGTTA
CAATGATATACACTGTTTGAGATGAGGATAAAATACTCTGAGTCCAAACCGGGCCCCTCTGCTAACCATG
TTCATGCCTTCTTCTCTTTCCTACAGCTCCTGGGCTGCAATAGTGTGTTGGAATTTTTTGTGTCTCTCAC
TCGGAAGGACATATGGGAGGGCAAATCATTTAAAACATCAGAATGAGTATTTGGTTTAGAGTTTGGCAAC
ATATGCCCATATGCTGGCTGCCATGAACAAAGGTTGGCTATAAAGAGGTCATCAGTATATGAAACAGCCC
CCTGCTGTCCATTCCTTATTCCATAGAAAAGCCTTGACTTGAGGTTAGATTTTTTTTATATTTTGTTTTG
TGTTATTTTTTTCTTTAACATCCCTAAAATTTTCCTTACATGTTTTACTAGCCAGATTTTTCCTCCTCTC
CTGACTACTCCCAGTCATAGCTGTCCCTCTTCTCTTATGGAGATCCCTCGACTGCATTAATGAATCGGCC
AACGCGCGGGGAGAGGCGGTTTGCGTATTGGGCGCTCTTCCGCTTCCTCGCTCACTGACTCGCTGCGCTC
GGTCGTTCGGCTGCGGCGAGCGGTATCAGCTCACTCAAAGGCGGTAATACGGTTATCCACAGAATCAGGG
GATAACGCAGGAAAGAACATGTGAGCAAAAGGCCAGCAAAAGGCCAGGAACCGTAAAAAGGCCGCGTTGC
TGGCGTTTTTCCATAGGCTCCGCCCCCCTGACGAGCATCACAAAAATCGACGCTCAAGTCAGAGGTGGCG
AAACCCGACAGGACTATAAAGATACCAGGCGTTTCCCCCTGGAAGCTCCCTCGTGCGCTCTCCTGTTCCG
ACCCTGCCGCTTACCGGATACCTGTCCGCCTTTCTCCCTTCGGGAAGCGTGGCGCTTTCTCATAGCTCAC
GCTGTAGGTATCTCAGTTCGGTGTAGGTCGTTCGCTCCAAGCTGGGCTGTGTGCACGAACCCCCCGTTCA
GCCCGACCGCTGCGCCTTATCCGGTAACTATCGTCTTGAGTCCAACCCGGTAAGACACGACTTATCGCCA
CTGGCAGCAGCCACTGGTAACAGGATTAGCAGAGCGAGGTATGTAGGCGGTGCTACAGAGTTCTTGAAGT
GGTGGCCTAACTACGGCTACACTAGAAGAACAGTATTTGGTATCTGCGCTCTGCTGAAGCCAGTTACCTT
CGGAAAAAGAGTTGGTAGCTCTTGATCCGGCAAACAAACCACCGCTGGTAGCGGTGGTTTTTTTGTTTGC
AAGCAGCAGATTACGCGCAGAAAAAAAGGATCTCAAGAAGATCCTTTGATCTTTTCTACGGGGTCTGACG
CTCAGTGGAACGAAAACTCACGTTAAGGGATTTTGGTCATGAGATTATCAAAAAGGATCTTCACCTAGAT
CCTTTTAAATTAAAAATGAAGTTTTAAATCAATCTAAAGTATATATGAGTAAACTTGGTCTGACAGTTAC
CAATGCTTAATCAGTGAGGCACCTATCTCAGCGATCTGTCTATTTCGTTCATCCATAGTTGCCTGACTCC
CCGTCGTGTAGATAACTACGATACGGGAGGGCTTACCATCTGGCCCCAGTGCTGCAATGATACCGCGAGA
CCCACGCTCACCGGCTCCAGATTTATCAGCAATAAACCAGCCAGCCGGAAGGGCCGAGCGCAGAAGTGGT
CCTGCAACTTTATCCGCCTCCATCCAGTCTATTAATTGTTGCCGGGAAGCTAGAGTAAGTAGTTCGCCAG
TTAATAGTTTGCGCAACGTTGTTGCCATTGCTACAGGCATCGTGGTGTCACGCTCGTCGTTTGGTATGGC
TTCATTCAGCTCCGGTTCCCAACGATCAAGGCGAGTTACATGATCCCCCATGTTGTGCAAAAAAGCGGTT
AGCTCCTTCGGTCCTCCGATCGTTGTCAGAAGTAAGTTGGCCGCAGTGTTATCACTCATGGTTATGGCAG
CACTGCATAATTCTCTTACTGTCATGCCATCCGTAAGATGCTTTTCTGTGACTGGTGAGTACTCAACCAA
GTCATTCTGAGAATAGTGTATGCGGCGACCGAGTTGCTCTTGCCCGGCGTCAACACGGGATAATACCGCG
CCACATAGCAGAACTTTAAAAGTGCTCATCATTGGAAAACGTTCTTCGGGGCGAAAACTCTCAAGGATCT
TACCGCTGTTGAGATCCAGTTCGATGTAACCCACTCGTGCACCCAACTGATCTTCAGCATCTTTTACTTT
CACCAGCGTTTCTGGGTGAGCAAAAACAGGAAGGCAAAATGCCGCAAAAAAGGGAATAAGGGCGACACGG
AAATGTTGAATACTCATACTCTTCCTTTTTCAATATTATTGAAGCATTTATCAGGGTTATTGTCTCATGA
GCGGATACATATTTGAATGTATTTAGAAAAATAAACAAATAGGGGTTCCGCGCACATTTCCCCGAAAAGT
GCCACCTGACGTCTAAGAAACCATTATTATCATGACATTAACCTATAAAAATAGGCGTATCACGAGGCCC
TTTCGTCTTCACTCGACGCGGCCAGCTTGGTCGAGCTGGATACTTCCCGTCCGCCAGGGGGACATGCCGG
CGATGCTGAAGGTCGCGCGCATTCCCGATGAAGAGGCCGGTTACCGCCTGTTGACCTGGTGGGACGGGCA
GGGCGCCGAGTTCATAAGAGAAGAGGGACAGCTATGACTGGGAGTAGTCAGGAGAGGAGGAAAAATCTGG
CTAGTAAAACATGTAAGGAAAATTTTAGGGATGTTAAAGAAAAAAATAACACAAAACAAAATATAAAAAA
AATCTAACCTCAAGTCAAGGCTTTTCTATGGAATAAGGAATGGACAGCAGGGGGCTGTTTCATATACTGA
TGACCTCTTTATAGCCAACCTTTGTTCATGGCAGCCAGCATATGGGCATATGTTGCCAAACTCTAAACCA
AATACTCATTCTGATGTTTTAAATGATTTGCCCTCCCATATGTCCTTCCGAGTGAGAGACACAAAAAATT
CCAACACACTATTGCAATGAAAATAAATTTCCTTTATTAGCCAGAAGTCAGATGCTCAAGGGGCTTCATG
ATGTCCCCATAATTTTTGGCAGAGGGAAAAAGATCTCAGTGGTATTTGTGAGCCAGGGCATTGGCCACAC
CAGCCACCACCTTCTGATAGGCAGCCTGCACCTGAGGAGTGAATTCTTTGCCAAAATGATGAGACAGCAC
AACAACCAGCACGTTGCCCAGGAGCTGTAGGAAAGAGAAGAAGGCATGAACATGGTTAGCAGAGGGGCCC
GGTTTGGACTCAGAGTATTTTATCCTCATCTCAAACAGTGTATATCATTGTAACCATAAAGAGAAAGGCA
GGATGATGACCAGGGTGTAGTTGTTTCTACCAATAAGAATATTTCCACGCCAGCCAGAATTTATATGCAG
AAATATTCTACCTTATCATTTAATTATAACAATTGTTCTCTAAAACTGTGCTGAAGTACAATATAATATA
CCCTGATTGCCTTGAAAAAAAAGTGATTAGAGAAAGTACTTACAATCTGACAAATAAACAAAAGTGAATT
TAAAAATTCGTTACAAATGCAAGCTAAAGTTTAACGAAAAAGTTACAGAAAATGAAAAGAAAATAAGAGG
AGACAATGGTTGTCAACAGAGTAGAAAGTGAAAGAAACAAAATTATCATGAGGGTCCATGGTGATACAAG
GGACATCTTCCCATTCTAAACAACACCCTGAAAACTTTGCCCCCTCCATATAACATGAATTTTACAATAG
CGAAAAAGAAAGAACAATCAAGGGTCCCCAAACTCACCCTGAAGTTCTCAGTCTAGAGTCGAGAGGATCA
ATCACTTTGTACAAGAAAGCTGGGTCTAGATAGCTTACTTGTACAGCTCGTCCATGCCGCCGGTGGAGTG
GCGGCCCTCGGCGCGTTCGTACTGTTCCACGATGGTGTAGTCCTCGTTGTGGGAGGTGATGTCCAACTTG
ATGTTGACGTTGTAGGCGCCGGGCAGCTGCACGGGCTTCTTGGCCTTGTAGGTGGTCTTGACCTCAGCGT
CGTAGTGGCCGCCGTCCTTCAGCTTCAGCCTCTGCTTGATCTCGCCCTTCAGGGCGCCGTCCTCGGGGTA
CATCCGCTCGGAGGAGGCCTCCCAGCCCATGGTCTTCTTCTGCATTACGGGGCCGTCGGAGGGGAAGTTG
GTGCCGCGCAGCTTCACCTTGTAGATGAACTCGCCGTCCTGCAGGGAGGAGTCCTGGGTCACGGTCACCA
CGCCGCCGTCCTCGAAGTTCATCACGCGCTCCCACTTGAAGCCCTCGGGGAAGGACAGCTTCAAGTAGTC
GGGGATGTCGGCGGGGTGCTTCACGTAGGCCTTGGAGCCGTACATGAACTGAGGGGACAGGATGTCCCAG
GCGAAGGGCAGGGGGCCACCCTTGGTCACCTTCAGCTTGGCGGTCTGGGTGCCCTCGTAGGGGCGGCCCT
GAGGAAAAAAAAGGAAAGGGCATGCTCGCCATGTGCAAGATACAGTGTTGAATGTGGTGCAAAATATAAA
GATGTGGAAGAAAAAGCCACTGAAAATAATATGAGGAAATAAAAAACTAGAGTAAATTATCAGTGGAACA
ATTTCTATTATACAAGACACTACACCCATACATTCTCCTAATGCTCATGTAAGAATTTCTCCAAAAATAC
CTTCCAGCACTACAAACTAGAAAAAAAAAGAGACATGGACACCAAATTAAGTTCTTAATAGTGAAGAACA
AAAGAACTACCTTGCCTGCTCCAGTGGATCCAGCAACCGCCAACAACTGTCCTCTTTCTATCTTGAAATT
AATATCTTTCAGGACAGGAGTACCAAGAAGTGAGAAATTACTGAAGAAGAGGCTGTCATCACCATTAGAA
GTTTTTCTATTGTTATTGTTTTGTTTTGCTTTCTCAAATAATTCCCCAAATCCCTGTTAAAAAAAAACAC
ACACACACACACACACACACACATCAAAAATAAAAGATGAGTTTGTCAGATATTTTCAATAGATGCTTGT
TTTATGTACCATACTCACCTCGCCCTCGCCCTCGATCTCGAACTCGTGGCCGTTCACGGAGCCCTCCATG
TGCACCTTGAAGCGCATGAACTCCTTGATGATGGCCATGTTATCCTCCTCGCCCTTGCTGGTTCCGGTGC
CTCCACTTTCATCTTCACCTTTAGTGATACCGGCTGCCGTCACGAACTCCTTCAGGACCATGTGATCGCG
CTTCTCGTTCGGGTCTTTGCTCAGCGTGGTCTGGGTGCTCAGATAGTGGTTGTCCGGCAGGCGCACCGGG
CCGTCGCCGATCGGGGTGTTCTGCTGTTTGTGGTCGGCTTCCTGCTGGCTGCCGTCCTCAACGTTGTGGC
GGATCTTGAAGTTAGCCTTGATGCCGTTCTTCTGCTTGTCGGCTTCGATACGGACGTTGTGGCTGTTGTG
GTTGTACTCCAGCTTGTGACCCAGGATGTTGCCGTCCTCCTTGAAGTCGTTGCCCTTCAGCTCGATGCGG
TTCACCAGGGTGTCGCCCTCGAACTTCACCTCCGCGCGGGTCTTGTAGGTGCCGTCGTCCTTGAACTCGA
TGGTGCGCTCCTGGACGTAGCCTTCCGGCATGGCGGACTTGAAGAAGTCGTGACGCTTCATGTGGTCCGG
GTAGCGGCTGAAGCACTGCACGCCGTAGGTCAGGGTGGTCACGAGGGTCGGCCACGGCACCGGCAGCTTG
CCGGTGGTGCAGATGAACTTCAGGGTCAGCTTGCCCTCGGTGGCATCGCCCTCGCCCTCGCCACGCACGC
TGAACTTGTGGCCGTTTACGTCGCCGTCCAGCTCGACTTTGATAGGCACAGTACCTGTAAATAGTTCCTC
TCCTTTACTGGTACCATCATCAGGGAATGAGCTTACATTTCTCCTCTTCAGCATCTGGTCATCCTTCTTA
GCTTTCCTCAGCTCCACATTGACCTCTATTCTGCGACGCCTCATTTCTGTACTGTCTTTTCCCTTGTTCT
TGAATCTGTGAAGACGGGCAGCTGGTGTATTAGCATTCTCGTTGGTGGATCCCATGGTGGCACCGGTGAA
TTCTCCAGGCGATCTGACGGTTCACTAAACGAGCTCTGCTTATATAGGCCTCCCACCGTACACGCCACCT
CGACATAC
Features (pLannotate 1.2.2; 23 found; start..end, strand, type, name):
     66..369     +  enhancer       CMV enhancer: human cytomegalovirus immediate early enhancer
    370..573     +  promoter       CMV promoter: human cytomegalovirus (CMV) immediate early promoter
    647..1342    +  CDS            TagBFP: TagBFP is a basic (constitutively fluorescent) blue fluorescent protein published in 2008, derived from Entacmaea quadricolor. It is reported to be a very rapidly-maturing monomer with very low acid sensitivity.
   1343..1408    +  misc_feature   MCS: multiple cloning site
   1490..2731    +  CDS            TARDBP: TADBP_HUMAN - Also known as TDP43. Experimental evidence at protein level: Swiss-Prot protein existence level 1. RNA-binding protein that is involved in various steps of RNA biogenesis and processing (PubMed:23519609). Preferentially binds, via its two RNA recognition motifs RRM1 and RRM2, to GU-repeats on RNA molecules predominantly localized within long introns and in the 3'UTR of mRNAs (PubMed:23519609, PubMed:24240615, PubMed:24464995). In turn, regulates the splicing of many non-coding and protein-coding RNAs including proteins involved in neuronal survival, as well as mRNAs that encode p
   2735..2759    -  protein_bind   attB2: mutant version of attB; recombination site for the Gateway® BP reaction BP Clonase™
   2814..3386    +  intron         β-globin intron: intron from rabbit β-globin gene
   3396..3429    +  polyA_signal   β-globin poly(A) signal (fragment): rabbit β-globin polyadenylation signal (Gil and Proudfoot, 1987)
   3762..3815    -  CDS            lacI (fragment): lac repressor; lacI; The lac repressor binds to the lac operator to inhibit transcription in E. coli. This inhibition can be relieved by adding lactose or isopropyl-β-D-thiogalactopyranoside (IPTG).
   3998..4586    -  rep_origin     ori: high-copy-number ColE1/pMB1/pBR322/pUC origin of replication
   4757..5617    -  CDS            AmpR: β-lactamase; bla; confers resistance to ampicillin, carbenicillin, and related antibiotics
   5618..5722    -  promoter       AmpR promoter: bla
   5841..5957    +  CDS            str (fragment): STR_KLEPN - Protein inferred from homology: Swiss-Prot protein existence level 3. The aminoglycoside phosphotransferases achieve inactivation of their antibiotic substrates by phosphorylation. From Klebsiella pneumoniae.
   6283..6338    -  polyA_signal   β-globin poly(A) signal: rabbit β-globin polyadenylation signal (Gil and Proudfoot, 1987)
   6409..6531    -  CDS            HBB: HBB_COLGU - Experimental evidence at transcript level: Swiss-Prot protein existence level 2. Involved in oxygen transport from the lung to the various peripheral tissues. From Colobus guereza (Mantled guereza) (Eastern black-and-white colobus monkey).
   6535..7107    -  intron         β-globin intron: intron from rabbit β-globin gene
   7143..7165    +  protein_bind   attB2 (fragment): mutant version of attB; recombination site for the Gateway® BP reaction BP Clonase™
   7176..7770    -  CDS            mCherry (fragment): monomeric derivative of DsRed fluorescent protein (Shaner et al., 2004) mammalian codon-optimized
   8049..8255    -  CDS            CFTR (fragment): CFTR_HUMAN - Also known as ABCC7. Experimental evidence at protein level: Swiss-Prot protein existence level 1. Epithelial ion channel that plays an important role in the regulation of epithelial ion and water transport and fluid homeostasis (PubMed:26823428). Mediates the transport of chloride ions across the cell membrane (PubMed:10792060, PubMed:11524016, PubMed:11707463, PubMed:12519745, PubMed:15010471, PubMed:12588899, PubMed:17036051, PubMed:19398555, PubMed:19621064, PubMed:22178883, PubMed:25330774, PubMed:1712898, PubMed:8910473, PubMed:9804160, PubMed:12529365, PubMed:17182731, PubM
   8348..8459    -  CDS            mCherry (fragment): monomeric derivative of DsRed fluorescent protein (Shaner et al., 2004) mammalian codon-optimized
   8478..9179    -  CDS            Superfolder GFP: Superfolder GFP is a basic (constitutively fluorescent) green fluorescent protein published in 2005, derived from Aequorea victoria. It is reported to be a very rapidly-maturing weak dimer.
   9165..9359    -  CDS            KPNA2 (fragment): IMA1_HUMAN - Also known as RCH1, SRP1. Experimental evidence at protein level: Swiss-Prot protein existence level 1. Functions in nuclear protein import as an adapter protein for nuclear receptor KPNB1. Binds specifically and directly to substrates containing either a simple or bipartite NLS motif. Docking of the importin/substrate complex to the nuclear pore complex (NPC) is mediated by KPNB1 through binding to nucleoporin FxFG repeats and the complex is subsequently translocated through the pore by an energy requiring, Ran-dependent mechanism. At the nucleoplasmic side of the NPC, Ran binds
   9412..9446    -  promoter       minimal CMV promoter (fragment): human cytomegalovirus (CMV) immediate early promoter
