[The description below was written by a language model from this plasmid's Addgene catalogue record and pLannotate feature annotations shown in this document.]
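Description:
pHBS1397 [IBB-GFP-mCherry3E]-[BFP-P2A-TDP43 W385G] is a mammalian expression plasmid of about 9.5 kb built on the pBI bidirectional backbone. It carries a splicing reporter and a TDP43 test protein as two divergent transcription units on one molecule. It is propagated in E. coli through a high-copy ColE1/pUC-type origin and selected with ampicillin via the β-lactamase gene. No mammalian selection marker is annotated, so it appears suited to transient transfection.

In one direction, a CMV enhancer and promoter drive TagBFP followed by full-length human TARDBP (TDP43) carrying the W385G substitution in its C-terminal domain. According to the construct name, the two are separated by a P2A self-cleaving peptide, which is not annotated as such but would fall in the linker region between the two coding sequences. Blue fluorescence therefore marks and scales with expression of untagged mutant TDP43. This unit ends with a rabbit β-globin intron and polyadenylation signal.

In the opposite direction, a minimal CMV promoter fragment drives a fusion that begins with a KPNA2 fragment, corresponding to the importin-β-binding (IBB) domain in the name and presumably conferring nuclear localisation. Superfolder GFP follows, and then an mCherry coding sequence split into two fragments by a segment derived from human CFTR. This unit also ends with a β-globin intron and poly(A) signal. CFTR sequence is a known target of TDP43-dependent exon skipping, so the arrangement suggests that the mCherry signal relative to GFP reports splicing of the interrupting segment, though the record does not spell out this logic. The stated purpose is to test how TDP43 sequence changes affect its splicing activity.
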