Addgene plasmid #118812: pHBS1397 [IBB-GFP-mCherry3E]-[BFP-P2A-TDP43 W385G]
Purpose: To test the effect of sequence on TDP43 splicing activity
Depositing lab: Rajat Rohatgi. Depositing organization: Stanford University. Publication: Phase separation-deficient TDP43 remains functional in splicing. Schmidt HB, Barreau A, Rohatgi R. Nat Commun. 2019 Oct 25;10(1):4890. doi: 10.1038/s41467-019-12740-2. PubMed 31653829.
Backbone
  Vector backbone: pBI
  Vector type: Mammalian Expression
Growth in bacteria
  Bacterial resistance: Ampicillin, 100 μg/mL
  Growth temperature: 37°C
  Growth strain: DH5alpha
  Copy number: High Copy
Gene/Insert
  Gene/Insert name: TARDBP mutant
  Species: H. sapiens (human)
  Mutation: W385G in CTD of full-length TDP43
  Entrez Gene: TARDBP (a.k.a. ALS10, TDP-43)
  Cloning method: Gibson Cloning
Terms and licenses: Academic/Nonprofit Terms; Industry Terms: Not Available to Industry
Depositor comments: Category 3: TDP43 splicing reporters
How to cite: pHBS1397 [IBB-GFP-mCherry3E]-[BFP-P2A-TDP43 W385G] was a gift from Rajat Rohatgi (Addgene plasmid # 118812 ; http://n2t.net/addgene:118812 ; RRID:Addgene_118812)
